>Addgene plasmid #17300 | pCMV-PV-NLS-GFP | addgene partial sequence | sequence record 77055 | BGH-rev 5'-TAGAAGGCACAGTCGAGG-3'
TTCAGATCCTCTTCTGAGATGAGTTTTTGTTCTGCGGCCGTATCTACCTTTCTCTTCTTTTTTGGATCTA
CCTTTCTCTTCTTTTTTGGATCTACCTTTCTCTTCTTTTTTGGATCTGCGGCCGCTTTGTAGAGCTCATC
CATGCCATGTGTAATCCCAGCAGCAGTTACAAACTCAAGAAGGACCATGTGGTCACGCTTTTCGTTGGGA
TCTTTCGAAAGGGCAGATTGTGTCGACAGGTAATGGTTGTCTGGTAAAAGGACAGGGCCATCGCCAATTG
GAGTATTTTGTTGATAATGGTCTGCTAGTTGAACGGATCCATCTTCAATGTTGTGGCGAATTTTGAAGTT
AGCTTTGATTCCATTCTTTTGTTTGTCTGCCGTGATGTATACATTGTGTGAGTTATAGTTGTACTCGAGT
TTGTGTCCGAGAATGTTTCCATCTTCTTTAAAATCAATACCTTTTAACTCGATACGATTAACAAGGGTAT
CACCTTCAAACTTGACTTCAGCACGCGTCTTGTAGTTCCCGTCATCTTTGAAAGATATAGTGCGTTCCTG
TACATAACCTTCGGGCATGGCACTCTTGAAAAAGTCATGCCGTTTCATATGATCCGGATAACGGGAAAAG
CATTGAACACCATAAGAGAAAGTAGTGACAAGTGTTGGCCATGGAACAGGTAGTTTTCCAGTAGTGCAAA
TAAATTTAAGGGTAAGCTTTCCGTATGTAGCATCACCTTCACCCTCTCCACTGACAGAAAATTTGTGCCC
ATTAACATCACCATCTAATTCAACAAGAATTGGGACAACTCCAGTGAAAAGTTCTTCTCCTTTGCTAGCC
ATTGCGGCCGCGCTTTCGGCCACCAGAGTGGAGAATTCTTCAACCCCAATCTTGCCGTCCCCGTCCTTGT
CTCCAGCAGCCATCAGCGTCTTTGTTTCCTTAGCAGACAAGTCTCTGGCATCTGAG
