[The description below was written by a language model from this plasmid's Addgene catalogue record.]
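Description:
pCMV-PV-NLS-GFP is a mammalian expression plasmid built on the pCMV-Myc-Cyto-GFP backbone (about 5.9 kb without insert). It is maintained in E. coli as a high-copy plasmid under ampicillin selection and carries a neomycin resistance marker, so transfected mammalian cells can be selected with G418. No feature table accompanies the record, so the origin of replication, polyadenylation signals and exact element order are not stated. The plasmid name and the pCMV sequencing primer indicate that expression is driven by the cytomegalovirus immediate-early promoter, a strong constitutive promoter in most mammalian cell types.

The roughly 1.1 kb insert, cloned between SalI and NotI sites that are both preserved, encodes rat parvalbumin (Pvalb) fused to GFP and a nuclear localisation signal. The NLS is recorded as C-terminal on the insert, and a Myc epitope from the backbone lies at the C-terminus. Parvalbumin is a small EF-hand calcium-binding protein that acts as a calcium buffer, and the NLS directs the fusion into the nucleus. There it is expected to damp nuclear calcium transients selectively rather than cytosolic ones. GFP allows expressing cells to be identified and nuclear targeting to be confirmed by fluorescence, while the Myc tag permits detection with antibodies. The associated publication concerns the requirement for nuclear calcium in epidermal growth factor-driven activation of the transcription factor Elk-1, which fits use of this construct as a compartment-specific calcium chelator for separating nuclear from cytoplasmic calcium signalling.
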