Addgene plasmid #17300: pCMV-PV-NLS-GFP
Depositing lab: Anton Bennett. Publication: Epidermal growth factor-mediated activation of the ETS domain transcription factor Elk-1 requires nuclear calcium. Pusl T, Wu JJ, Zimmerman TL, Zhang L, Ehrlich BE, Berchtold MW, Hoek JB, Karpen SJ, Nathanson MH, Bennett AM. J Biol Chem. 2002 Jul 26. 277(30):27517-27. 10.1074/jbc.M203002200 PubMed 11971908.
Backbone
  Vector backbone: pCMV-Myc-Cyto-GFP
  Backbone size w/o insert (bp): 5900
  Vector type: Mammalian Expression
  Selectable markers: Neomycin (select with G418)
Growth in bacteria
  Bacterial resistance: Ampicillin, 100 μg/mL
  Growth temperature: 37°C
  Growth strain: DH5alpha
  Copy number: High Copy
Gene/Insert
  Gene/Insert name: PV-GFP-NLS (alt name: Parvalbumin)
  Species: R. norvegicus (rat)
  Insert size (bp): 1100
  GenBank ID: M12725
  Entrez Gene: Pvalb (a.k.a. PALB1, Pva)
  Tag / fusion protein: NLS (C terminal on insert); Myc (C terminal on backbone)
  Cloning method: Restriction Enzyme; 5′ cloning site SaII (not destroyed); 3′ cloning site Not I (not destroyed)
  Sequencing primers: 5′ pCMV
Terms and licenses: Academic/Nonprofit Terms; Industry Terms: Not Available to Industry
How to cite: pCMV-PV-NLS-GFP was a gift from Anton Bennett (Addgene plasmid # 17300 ; http://n2t.net/addgene:17300 ; RRID:Addgene_17300)
