LOCUS       Exported 6040 bp ds-DNA circular SYN 12-MAY-2021
DEFINITION  synthetic circular DNA
ACCESSION   .
VERSION     .
KEYWORDS    pCMV-PV-NLS-GFP
SOURCE      synthetic DNA construct
  ORGANISM  synthetic DNA construct
REFERENCE   1 (bases 1 to 6040)
  AUTHORS   Pusl T, Wu JJ, Zimmerman TL, Zhang L, Ehrlich BE, Berchtold MW, Hoek
            JB, Karpen SJ, Nathanson MH, Bennett AM
  TITLE     Epidermal growth factor-mediated activation of the ETS domain
            transcription factor Elk-1 requires nuclear calcium.
  JOURNAL   J Biol Chem. 2002 Jul 26. 277(30):27517-27.
  PUBMED    11971908
REFERENCE   2 (bases 1 to 6040)
  AUTHORS   .
  TITLE     Direct Submission
  JOURNAL   Exported May 12, 2021 from SnapGene Server 1.1.58
            http://www.snapgene.com
FEATURES             Location/Qualifiers
     source          1..6040
                     /organism="synthetic DNA construct"
                     /mol_type="other DNA"
     enhancer        37..413
                     /label=CMV enhancer
                     /note="human cytomegalovirus immediate early enhancer"
     promoter        415..618
                     /label=CMV promoter
                     /note="human cytomegalovirus (CMV) immediate early
                     promoter"
     primer_bind     569..589
                     /label=CMV-F
                     /note="Human CMV immediate early promoter, forward primer"
     regulatory      675..684
                     /regulatory_class="other"
                     /note="vertebrate consensus sequence for strong initiation
                     of translation (Kozak, 1987)"
     CDS             1047..1763
                     /codon_start=1
                     /product="Cycle 3 GFP (Crameri et al., 1996)"
                     /label=Cycle 3 GFP
                     /note="mammalian codon-optimized"
                     /translation="MASKGEELFTGVVPILVELDGDVNGHKFSVSGEGEGDATYGKLTL
                     KFICTTGKLPVPWPTLVTTFSYGVQCFSRYPDHMKRHDFFKSAMPEGYVQERTISFKDD
                     GNYKTRAEVKFEGDTLVNRIELKGIDFKEDGNILGHKLEYNYNSHNVYITADKQKNGIK
                     ANFKIRHNIEDGSVQLADHYQQNTPIGDGPVLLPDNHYLSTQSALSKDPNEKRDHMVLL
                     EFVTAAGITHGMDELYK"
     primer_bind     complement(1080..1108)
                     /label=GFP-R
                     /note="GFP, reverse primer. Does NOT anneal to EGFP"
     primer_bind     1703..1723
                     /label=GFP-F
                     /note="GFP, forward primer. Does NOT anneal to EGFP"
     CDS             1776..1796
                     /codon_start=1
                     /product="nuclear localization signal of SV40 (simian virus
                     40) large T antigen"
                     /label=SV40 NLS
                     /translation="PKKKRKV"
     CDS             1800..1820
                     /codon_start=1
                     /product="nuclear localization signal of SV40 (simian virus
                     40) large T antigen"
                     /label=SV40 NLS
                     /translation="PKKKRKV"
     CDS             1824..1844
                     /codon_start=1
                     /product="nuclear localization signal of SV40 (simian virus
                     40) large T antigen"
                     /label=SV40 NLS
                     /translation="PKKKRKV"
     CDS             1857..1886
                     /codon_start=1
                     /product="Myc (human c-Myc proto-oncogene) epitope tag"
                     /label=Myc
                     /translation="EQKLISEEDL"
     primer_bind     complement(1922..1939)
                     /label=BGH-rev
                     /note="Bovine growth hormone terminator, reverse primer.
                     Also called BGH reverse"
     polyA_signal    1928..2152
                     /label=bGH poly(A) signal
                     /note="bovine growth hormone polyadenylation signal"
     rep_origin      2198..2626
                     /direction=RIGHT
                     /label=f1 ori
                     /note="f1 bacteriophage origin of replication; arrow
                     indicates direction of (+) strand synthesis"
     primer_bind     complement(2285..2304)
                     /label=F1ori-R
                     /note="F1 origin, reverse primer"
     primer_bind     2495..2516
                     /label=F1ori-F
                     /note="F1 origin, forward primer"
     primer_bind     complement(2635..2655)
                     /label=pBABE 3'
                     /note="SV40 enhancer, reverse primer for pBABE vectors"
     promoter        2640..2969
                     /label=SV40 promoter
                     /note="SV40 enhancer and early promoter"
     rep_origin      2820..2955
                     /label=SV40 ori
                     /note="SV40 origin of replication"
     primer_bind     2882..2901
                     /label=SV40pro-F
                     /note="SV40 promoter/origin, forward primer"
     CDS             2995..3789
                     /codon_start=1
                     /gene="aph(3')-II (or nptII)"
                     /product="aminoglycoside phosphotransferase from Tn5"
                     /label=NeoR/KanR
                     /note="confers resistance to neomycin, kanamycin, and G418
                     (Geneticin(R))"
                     /translation="MVEQDGLHAGSPAAWVERLFGYDWAQQTIGCSDAAVFRLSAQGRP
                     VLFVKTDLSGALNELQDEAARLSWLATTGVPCAAVLDVVTEAGRDWLLLGEVPGQDLLS
                     SHLAPAEKVSIMADAMRRLHTLDPATCPFDHQAKHRIERARTRMEAGLVDQDDLDEEHQ
                     GLAPAELFARLKARMPDGEDLVVTHGDACLPNIMVENGRFSGFIDCGRLGVADRYQDIA
                     LATRDIAEELGGEWADRFLVLYGIAAPDSQRIAFYRLLDEFF"
     primer_bind     complement(3049..3068)
                     /label=Neo-R
                     /note="Neomycin resistance gene, reverse primer"
     primer_bind     3659..3678
                     /label=Neo-F
                     /note="Neomycin resistance gene, forward primer"
     polyA_signal    3963..4084
                     /label=SV40 poly(A) signal
                     /note="SV40 polyadenylation signal"
     primer_bind     complement(4000..4019)
                     /label=SV40pA-R
                     /note="SV40 polyA, reverse primer"
     primer_bind     4054..4073
                     /label=EBV-rev
                     /note="SV40 polyA terminator, reverse primer"
     primer_bind     complement(4117..4134)
                     /label=L4440
                     /note="L4440 vector, forward primer"
     rep_origin      complement(4288..4876)
                     /direction=LEFT
                     /label=ori
                     /note="high-copy-number ColE1/pMB1/pBR322/pUC origin of
                     replication"
     primer_bind     complement(4368..4387)
                     /label=pBR322ori-F
                     /note="pBR322 origin, forward primer"
     CDS             complement(5047..5907)
                     /codon_start=1
                     /gene="bla"
                     /product="beta-lactamase"
                     /label=AmpR
                     /note="confers resistance to ampicillin, carbenicillin, and
                     related antibiotics"
                     /translation="MSIQHFRVALIPFFAAFCLPVFAHPETLVKVKDAEDQLGARVGYI
                     ELDLNSGKILESFRPEERFPMMSTFKVLLCGAVLSRIDAGQEQLGRRIHYSQNDLVEYS
                     PVTEKHLTDGMTVRELCSAAITMSDNTAANLLLTTIGGPKELTAFLHNMGDHVTRLDRW
                     EPELNEAIPNDERDTTMPVAMATTLRKLLTGELLTLASRQQLIDWMEADKVAGPLLRSA
                     LPAGWFIADKSGAGERGSRGIIAALGPDGKPSRIVVIYTTGSQATMDERNRQIAEIGAS
                     LIKHW"
     primer_bind     5670..5689
                     /label=Amp-R
                     /note="Ampicillin resistance gene, reverse primer"
     promoter        complement(5908..6012)
                     /gene="bla"
                     /label=AmpR promoter
ORIGIN
        1 gtcagatcga cggatcggga gatcggtacc gaattcacat tgattattga gtagttatta
       61 atagtaatca attacggggt cattagttca tagcccatat atggagttcc gcgttacata
      121 acttacggta aatggcccgc ctggctgacc gcccaacgac ccccgcccat tgacgtcaat
      181 aatgacgtat gttcccatag taacgccaat agggactttc cattgacgtc aatgggtgga
      241 gtatttacgg taaactgccc acttggcagt acatcaagtg tatcatatgc caagtacgcc
      301 ccctattgac gtcaatgacg gtaaatggcc cgcctggcat tatgcccagt acatgacctt
      361 atgggacttt cctacttggc agtacatcta cggttagtca tcgctattac catagtgatg
      421 cggttttggc agtacatcaa tgggcgtgga tagcggtttg actcacgggg atttccaagt
      481 ctccacccca ttgacgtcaa tgggagtttg ttttggcacc aaaatcaacg ggactttcca
      541 aaatgtcgta acaactccgc cccattgacg caaatgggcg gtaggcgtgt acggtgggag
      601 gtctatataa gcagagcttt ctggctaact agagaaccca ctgcttactg gcacgtggaa
      661 attaatacga cgtggccacc atggcccagg tgcagctgca ggtcgacatg tcgatgacag
      721 acttgctcag cgctgaggac atcaagaagg cgataggagc ctttactgct gcagactcct
      781 tcgaccacaa aaagttcttc cagatggtgg gcctgaagaa aaagagtgcg gatgatgtga
      841 agaaggtgtt ccacattctg gacaaagaca aaagtggctt cattgaggag gatgagctgg
      901 ggtccattct gaagggcttc tcctcagatg ccagagactt gtctgctaag gaaacaaaga
      961 cgctgatggc tgctggagac aaggacgggg acggcaagat tggggttgaa gaattctcca
     1021 ctctggtggc cgaaagcgcg gccgcaatgg ctagcaaagg agaagaactt ttcactggag
     1081 ttgtcccaat tcttgttgaa ttagatggtg atgttaatgg gcacaaattt tctgtcagtg
     1141 gagagggtga aggtgatgct acatacggaa agcttaccct taaatttatt tgcactactg
     1201 gaaaactacc tgttccatgg ccaacacttg tcactacttt ctcttatggt gttcaatgct
     1261 tttcccgtta tccggatcat atgaaacggc atgacttttt caagagtgcc atgcccgaag
     1321 gttatgtaca ggaacgcact atatctttca aagatgacgg gaactacaag acgcgtgctg
     1381 aagtcaagtt tgaaggtgat acccttgtta atcgtatcga gttaaaaggt attgatttta
     1441 aagaagatgg aaacattctc ggacacaaac tcgagtacaa ctataactca cacaatgtat
     1501 acatcacggc agacaaacaa aagaatggaa tcaaagctaa cttcaaaatt cgccacaaca
     1561 ttgaagatgg atccgttcaa ctagcagacc attatcaaca aaatactcca attggcgatg
     1621 gccctgtcct tttaccagac aaccattacc tgtcgacaca atctgccctt tcgaaagatc
     1681 ccaacgaaaa gcgtgaccac atggtccttc ttgagtttgt aactgctgct gggattacac
     1741 atggcatgga tgagctctac aaagcggccg cagatccaaa aaagaagaga aaggtagatc
     1801 caaaaaagaa gagaaaggta gatccaaaaa agaagagaaa ggtagatacg gccgcagaac
     1861 aaaaactcat ctcagaagag gatctgaatg gggccgcata gtctagaagc tcgctgatca
     1921 gcctcgactg tgccttctag ttgccagcca tctgttgttt gcccctcccc cgtgccttcc
     1981 ttgaccctgg aaggtgccac tcccactgtc ctttcctaat aaaatgagga aattgcatcg
     2041 cattgtctga gtaggtgtca ttctattctg gggggtgggg tggggcagga cagcaagggg
     2101 gaggattggg aagacaatag caggcatgct ggggatggcc cgggctctat ggcttctgag
     2161 gcggaaagaa ccagctgggg ctctaggggg tatccccnnn nnnnnnnnnn nnnnnnnnnn
     2221 nnnnnnnnnn nnnnnnnnnn nnnnnnnnnn nnnnnnnnnn nnnnnnnnnn nnnnnnnnnn
     2281 nnnnnnnnnn nnnnnnnnnn nnnnnnnnnn nnnnnnnnnn ncnnnnnnnn nnnnnnnnnn
     2341 nnnnnnnnnn nnnnnnnnnn nnnnnnnnnn nnnnnnnnnn nnnnnnnnnn nnnntccccc
     2401 aaaaaacttg attannnnnn nnnnnnnnnn nnnnnnnnnn nnnnnnnnnn nnnnnnnnnn
     2461 nnncctttga cgttggagtc cacgttcttt aatagtggac tcttgttcca aactggaaca
     2521 acactcaacc ctatctcggt ctattctttt gatttataag ggattttgcc gatttcggcc
     2581 tattggttaa aaaatgagct gatttaacaa aaatttaacg cgaattaatt ctgtggaatg
     2641 tgtgtcagtt agggtgtgga aagtccccag gctccccagc aggcagaagt atgcaaagca
     2701 tgcatctcaa ttagtcagca accaggtgtg gaaagtcccc aggctcccca gcaggcagaa
     2761 gtatgcaaag catgcatctc aattagtcag caaccatagt cccgccccta actccgccca
     2821 tcccgcccct aactccgccc agttccgccc attctccgcc cctaggctga ctaatttttt
     2881 ttatttatgc agaggccgag gccgcctctg cctctgagct attccagaag tagtgaggag
     2941 gcttttttgg aggcctaggc ttttgcaaaa agctcccccc ccgggaggtc cacaatggtt
     3001 gaacaagatg gattgcacgc aggttctccg gccgcttggg tggagaggct attcggctat
     3061 gactgggcac aacagacaat cggctgctct gatgccgccg tgttccggct gtcagcgcag
     3121 gggcgcccgg ttctttttgt caagaccgac ctgtccggtg ccctgaatga actccaggac
     3181 gaggcagcgc ggctatcgtg gctggccacg acgggcgttc cttgcgcagc tgtgctcgac
     3241 gttgtcactg aagcgggaag ggactggctg ctattgggcg aagtgccggg gcaggatctc
     3301 ctgtcatctc accttgctcc tgccgagaaa gtatccatca tggctgatgc aatgcggcgg
     3361 ctgcatacgc ttgatccggc tacctgccca ttcgaccacc aagcgaaaca tcgcatcgag
     3421 cgagcacgta ctcggatgga agccggtctt gtcgatcagg atgatctgga cgaagagcat
     3481 caggggctcg cgccagccga actgttcgcc aggctcaagg cgcgtatgcc cgacggcgag
     3541 gatctcgtcg tgactcatgg cgatgcctgc ttgccgaata tcatggtgga aaatggccgc
     3601 ttttctggat tcatcgactg tggccggctg ggtgtggcgg accgctatca ggacatagcg
     3661 ttggctaccc gtgatattgc tgaagagctt ggcggcgaat gggctgaccg cttcctcgtg
     3721 ctttacggta tcgccgctcc cgattcgcag cgcatcgcct tctatcgcct tcttgacgag
     3781 ttcttctgag cgggactctg gggttcgaaa tgaccgacca agcgacgccc aacctgccat
     3841 cacgagattt cgattccacc gccgccttct atgaaaggtt gggcttcgga atcgttttcc
     3901 gggacgccgg ctggatgatc ctccagcgcg gggatctcat gctggagttc ttcgcccacc
     3961 ccaacttgtt tattgcagct tataatggtt acaaataaag caatagcatc acaaatttca
     4021 caaataaagc atttttttca ctgcattcta gttgtggttt gtccaaactc atcaatgtat
     4081 cttatcatgt ctgtataccg tcgatctttc cgcttcctcg ctcactgact cgctgcgctc
     4141 ggtcgttcgg ctgcggcgag cggtatcagc tcactcaaag gcggtaatac ggttatccac
     4201 agaatcaggg gataacgcag gaaagaacat gtgagcaaaa ggccagcaaa aggccaggaa
     4261 ccgtaaaaag gccgcgttgc tggcgttttt ccataggctc cgcccccctg acgagcatca
     4321 caaaaatcga cgctcaagtc agaggtggcg aaacccgaca ggactataaa gataccaggc
     4381 gtttccccct ggaagctccc tcgtgcgctc tcctgttccg accctgccgc ttaccggata
     4441 cctgtccgcc tttctccctt cgggaagcgt ggcgctttct catagctcac gctgtaggta
     4501 tctcagttcg gtgtaggtcg ttcgctccaa gctgggctgt atgcacgaac cccccgttca
     4561 gcccgaccgc tgcgccttat ccggtaacta tcgtcttgag tccaacccgg taagacacga
     4621 cttatcgcca ctggcagcag ccactggtaa caggattagc agagcgaggt atgtaggcgg
     4681 tgctacagag ttcttgaagt ggtggcctaa ctacggctac actagaagaa cagtatttgg
     4741 tatctgcgct ctgctgaagc cagttacctt cggaaaaaga gttggtagct cttgatccgg
     4801 caaacaaacc accgctggta gcggtggttt ttttgtttgc aagcagcaga ttacgcgcag
     4861 aaaaaaagga tctcaagaag atcctttgat cttttctacg gggtctgacg ctcagtggaa
     4921 cgaaaactca cgttaaggga ttttggtcat gagattatca aaaaggatct tcacctagat
     4981 ccttttaaat taaaaatgaa gttttaaatc aatctaaagt atatatgagt aaacttggtc
     5041 tgacagttac caatgcttaa tcagtgaggc acctatctca gcgatctgtc tatttcgttc
     5101 atccatagtt gcctgactcc ccgtcgtgta gataactacg atacgggagg gcttaccatc
     5161 tggccccagt gctgcaatga taccgcgaga cccacgctca ccggctccag atttatcagc
     5221 aataaaccag ccagccggaa gggccgagcg cagaagtggt cctgcaactt tatccgcctc
     5281 catccagtct attaattgtt gccgggaagc tagagtaagt agttcgccag ttaatagttt
     5341 gcgcaacgtt gttgccattg ctacaggcat cgtggtgtca cgctcgtcgt ttggtatggc
     5401 ttcattcagc tccggttccc aacgatcaag gcgagttaca tgatccccca tgttgtgcaa
     5461 aaaagcggtt agctccttcg gtcctccgat cgttgtcaga agtaagttgg ccgcagtgtt
     5521 atcactcatg gttatggcag cactgcataa ttctcttact gtcatgccat ccgtaagatg
     5581 cttttctgtg actggtgagt actcaaccaa gtcattctga gaatagtgta tgcggcgacc
     5641 gagttgctct tgcccggcgt caatacggga taataccgcg ccacatagca gaactttaaa
     5701 agtgctcatc attggaaaac gttcttcggg gcgaaaactc tcaaggatct taccgctgtt
     5761 gagatccagt tcgatgtaac ccactcgggc acccaactga tcttcagcat cttttacttt
     5821 caccagcgtt tctgggtgag caaaaacagg aaggcaaaat gccgcaaaaa agggaataag
     5881 ggcgacacgg aaatgttgaa tactcatact cttccttttt caatattatt gaagcattta
     5941 tcagggttat tgtctcatga gcggatacat atttgaatgt atttagaaaa ataaacaaat
     6001 aggggttccg cgcacatttc cccgaaaagt gccacctgac
//
